Addgene plasmid #13103: pc3XB-ZF4
Depositing lab: Keith Joung. Depositing organization: Massachusetts General Hospital. Publication: Standardized reagents and protocols for engineering zinc finger nucleases by modular assembly. Wright DA, Thibodeau-Beganny S, Sander JD, Winfrey RJ, Hirsh AS, Eichtinger M, Fu F, Porteus MH, Dobbs D, Voytas DF, Joung JK. Nat Protoc. 2006;1(3):1637-52. doi: 10.1038/nprot.2006.259 PubMed 17406455.
Backbone
  Vector backbone: pc3XB
  Backbone manufacturer: Modified Invitrogen pcDNA3
  Backbone size w/o insert (bp): 5400
  Vector type: Mammalian Expression
  Selectable markers: Neomycin (select with G418)
Growth in bacteria
  Bacterial resistance: Ampicillin, 100 μg/mL
  Growth temperature: 37°C
  Growth strain: XL1 Blue
  Copy number: High Copy
Gene/Insert
  Gene/Insert name: ZF4
  Insert size (bp): 90
  Cloning method: Restriction Enzyme; 5′ cloning site XbaI (not destroyed); 3′ cloning site BamHI (not destroyed)
  Sequencing primers: 5′ T7
Terms and licenses: Academic/Nonprofit Terms; Industry Terms: Not Available to Industry
Depositor comments: Part of the Zinc Finger Consortium Modular Assembly Kit v1.0. Finger protein sequence: PGEKPHICHIQGCGKVYGQSSNLARHLRWH. Target DNA sequence: GAT. This zinc finger is derived from the Sangamo module set.
How to cite: pc3XB-ZF4 was a gift from Keith Joung (Addgene plasmid # 13103 ; http://n2t.net/addgene:13103 ; RRID:Addgene_13103)
