[The description below was written by a language model from this plasmid's Addgene catalogue record and pLannotate feature annotations shown in this document.]
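Description:
pc3XB-ZF4 is a mammalian expression-type plasmid built on pc3XB, a modified version of pcDNA3, and serves as a module-archive clone in the Zinc Finger Consortium Modular Assembly Kit v1.0. It replicates in E. coli at high copy from a ColE1/pUC-type origin and is selected with ampicillin through the β-lactamase gene. An f1 origin is also present, which allows single-stranded DNA production. For mammalian cells, the backbone carries a neomycin phosphotransferase gene driven by the SV40 enhancer/early promoter and terminated by an SV40 polyadenylation signal, giving G418 resistance.

The payload is a roughly 90 bp insert, ZF4, which encodes a single C2H2 zinc finger module derived from the Sangamo module set and recorded as recognising the DNA triplet GAT. It lies between retained XbaI and BamHI sites, downstream of the CMV immediate-early enhancer/promoter and a T7 promoter, and upstream of the bovine growth hormone polyadenylation signal. The automated annotation labels this short coding segment as a fragment of mouse Sp7. This most likely reflects sequence similarity among zinc finger domains rather than the true origin of the insert. Other short hits, such as the HIV-1 LTR, ble and lacI fragments, appear to be backbone remnants or annotation artefacts.

The associated publication describes standardised reagents for engineering zinc finger nucleases by modular assembly. In that scheme, individual finger modules like this one are excised and joined by restriction cloning to build multi-finger arrays with chosen DNA-binding specificities. A single finger is not expected to be a useful DNA-binding protein by itself, so the plasmid functions mainly as a source of one building block.
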