Features (pLannotate 1.2.2; 20 found; start..end, strand, type, name):
     28..80      -  misc_feature   bom (fragment): basis of mobility region from pBR322
    235..614     +  enhancer       CMV enhancer: human cytomegalovirus immediate early enhancer
    615..818     +  promoter       CMV promoter: human cytomegalovirus (CMV) immediate early promoter
    814..847     +  LTR            5' LTR (truncated) (fragment): truncated 5' long terminal repeat (LTR) from HIV-1
    863..881     +  promoter       T7 promoter: promoter for bacteriophage T7 RNA polymerase
    930..1016    +  CDS            Sp7 (fragment): SP7_MOUSE - Also known as Osx. Experimental evidence at protein level: Swiss-Prot protein existence level 1. Transcriptional activator essential for osteoblast differentiation (PubMed:11792318, PubMed:17510056, PubMed:30026585). Binds to SP1 and EKLF consensus sequences and to other G/C-rich sequences (PubMed:11792318, PubMed:17510056). From Mus musculus (Mouse).
   1068..1292    +  polyA_signal   bGH poly(A) signal: bovine growth hormone polyadenylation signal
   1296..1317    +  promoter       SV40 promoter (fragment): SV40 enhancer and early promoter
   1338..1766    +  rep_origin     f1 ori (sequence partly withheld): f1 bacteriophage origin of replication; arrow indicates direction of (+) strand synthesis
   1780..2109    +  promoter       SV40 promoter: SV40 enhancer and early promoter
   2180..2971    +  CDS            neo: KKA2_KLEPN - Also known as kan, nptII. Experimental evidence at protein level: Swiss-Prot protein existence level 1. Resistance to kanamycin, neomycin, paromomycin, ribostamycin, butirosin and gentamicin B. From Klebsiella pneumoniae.
   2995..3153    +  CDS            ble (fragment): BLE_KLEPN - Experimental evidence at protein level: Swiss-Prot protein existence level 1. Binding protein with a strong affinity to the bleomycin family of antibiotics. Binds to CL990; an antimitotic-antibiotic compound. From Klebsiella pneumoniae.
   3148..3269    +  polyA_signal   SV40 poly(A) signal: SV40 polyadenylation signal
   3342..3358    -  protein_bind   lac operator: The lac repressor binds to the lac operator to inhibit transcription in E. coli. This inhibition can be relieved by adding lactose or isopropyl-β-D-thiogalactopyranoside (IPTG). lac repressor encoded by lacI
   3366..3396    -  promoter       lac promoter: promoter for the E. coli lac operon
   3411..3432    -  protein_bind   CAP binding site: CAP binding activates transcription in the presence of cAMP. E. coli catabolite activator protein
   3445..3537    -  CDS            lacI (fragment): lac repressor; lacI; The lac repressor binds to the lac operator to inhibit transcription in E. coli. This inhibition can be relieved by adding lactose or isopropyl-β-D-thiogalactopyranoside (IPTG).
   3720..4305    -  rep_origin     ori: high-copy-number ColE1/pMB1/pBR322/pUC origin of replication
   4476..5336    -  CDS            AmpR: β-lactamase; bla; confers resistance to ampicillin, carbenicillin, and related antibiotics
   5337..5441    -  promoter       AmpR promoter: bla
>Addgene plasmid #13103 | pc3XB-ZF4 | depositor full sequence | sequence record 7452 | Author sequence
GACGGATCGGGAGATCTCCCGATCCCCTATGGTGCACTCTCAGTACAATCTGCTCTGATGCCGCATAGTT
AAGCCAGTATCTGCTCCCTGCTTGTGTGTTGGAGGTCGCTGAGTAGTGCGCGAGCAAAATTTAAGCTACA
ACAAGGCAAGGCTTGACCGACAATTGCATGAAGAATCTGCTTAGGGTTAGGCGTTTTGCGCTGCTTCGCG
ATGTACGGGCCAGATATACGCGTTGACATTGATTATTGACTAGTTATTAATAGTAATCAATTACGGGGTC
ATTAGTTCATAGCCCATATATGGAGTTCCGCGTTACATAACTTACGGTAAATGGCCCGCCTGGCTGACCG
CCCAACGACCCCCGCCCATTGACGTCAATAATGACGTATGTTCCCATAGTAACGCCAATAGGGACTTTCC
ATTGACGTCAATGGGTGGAGTATTTACGGTAAACTGCCCACTTGGCAGTACATCAAGTGTATCATATGCC
AAGTACGCCCCCTATTGACGTCAATGACGGTAAATGGCCCGCCTGGCATTATGCCCAGTACATGACCTTA
TGGGACTTTCCTACTTGGCAGTACATCTACGTATTAGTCATCGCTATTACCATGGTGATGCGGTTTTGGC
AGTACATCAATGGGCGTGGATAGCGGTTTGACTCACGGGGATTTCCAAGTCTCCACCCCATTGACGTCAA
TGGGAGTTTGTTTTGGCACCAAAATCAACGGGACTTTCCAAAATGTCGTAACAACTCCGCCCCATTGACG
CAAATGGGCGGTAGGCGTGTACGGTGGGAGGTCTATATAAGCAGAGCTCTCTGGCTAACTAGAGAACCCA
CTGCTTACTGGCTTATCGAAATTAATACGACTCACTATAGGGAGACCCAAGCTGGCTAGCGTTTAAACGG
GCCCTCTAGACCCGGGGAGAAGCCGCATATTTGCCACATCCAAGGCTGTGGGAAGGTGTACGGCCAGAGC
AGCAACCTGGCACGTCACTTGCGCTGGCATACCGGTGGATCCTCTGCACAGTAGTAAGCTTAAGTTTAAA
CCGCTGATCAGCCTCGACTGTGCCTTCTAGTTGCCAGCCATCTGTTGTTTGCCCCTCCCCCGTGCCTTCC
TTGACCCTGGAAGGTGCCACTCCCACTGTCCTTTCCTAATAAAATGAGGAAATTGCATCGCATTGTCTGA
GTAGGTGTCATTCTATTCTGGGGGGTGGGGTGGGGCAGGACAGCAAGGGGGAGGATTGGGAAGACAATAG
CAGGCATGCTGGGGATGCGGTGGGCTCTATGGCTTCTGAGGCGGAAAGAACCAGCTGGGGCTCTAGGGGG
TATCCCC
[124 nt withheld, positions 1338-1461]
C
[91 nt withheld, positions 1463-1553]
A
[49 nt withheld, positions 1555-1603]
CCTTTGACGTTGGAGTCCACGTTCTTT
[37 nt withheld, positions 1631-1667]
ACCCTATCTCGGTCTATTCTTTTGATTTATAAGGGATTTTGCCGATTTCGGCCTATTGGTTAAAAAATGA
GCTGATTTAACAAAAATTTAACGCGAATTAATTCTGTGGAATGTGTGTCAGTTAGGGTGTGGAAAGTCCC
CAGGCTCCCCAGCAGGCAGAAGTATGCAAAGCATGCATCTCAATTAGTCAGCAACCAGGTGTGGAAAGTC
CCCAGGCTCCCCAGCAGGCAGAAGTATGCAAAGCATGCATCTCAATTAGTCAGCAACCATAGTCCCGCCC
CTAACTCCGCCCATCCCGCCCCTAACTCCGCCCAGTTCCGCCCATTCTCCGCCCCATGGCTGACTAATTT
TTTTTATTTATGCAGAGGCCGAGGCCGCCTCTGCCTCTGAGCTATTCCAGAAGTAGTGAGGAGGCTTTTT
TGGAGGCCTAGGCTTTTGCAAAAAGCTCCCGGCCGGGAGCTTGTATATCCATTTTCGGATCTGATCAAGA
GACAGGATGAGGATCGTTTCGCATGATTGAACAAGATGGATTGCACGCAGGTTCTCCGGCCGCTTGGGTG
GAGAGGCTATTCGGCTATGACTGGGCACAACAGACAATCGGCTGCTCTGATGCCGCCGTGTTCCGGCTGT
CAGCGCAGGGGCGCCCGGTTCTTTTTGTCAAGACCGACCTGTCCGGTGCCCTGAATGAACTGCAGGACGA
GGCAGCGCGGCTATCGTGGCTGGCCACGACGGGCGTTCCTTGCGCAGCTGTGCTCGACGTTGTCACTGAA
GCGGGAAGGGACTGGCTGCTATTGGGCGAAGTGCCGGGGCAGGATCTCCTGTCATCTCACCTTGCTCCTG
CCGAGAAAGTATCCATCATGGCTGATGCAATGCGGCGGCTGCATACGCTTGATCCGGCTACCTGCCCATT
CGACCACCAAGCGAAACATCGCATCGAGCGAGCACGTACTCGGATGGAAGCCGGTCTTGTCGATCAGGAT
GATCTGGACGAAGAGCATCAGGGGCTCGCGCCAGCCGAACTGTTCGCCAGGCTCAAGGCGCGCATGCCCG
ACGGCGAGGATCTCGTCGTGACCCATGGCGATGCCTGCTTGCCGAATATCATGGTGGAAAATGGCCGCTT
TTCTGGATTCATCGACTGTGGCCGGCTGGGTGTGGCGGACCGCTATCAGGACATAGCGTTGGCTACCCGT
GATATTGCTGAAGAGCTTGGCGGCGAATGGGCTGACCGCTTCCTCGTGCTTTACGGTATCGCCGCTCCCG
ATTCGCAGCGCATCGCCTTCTATCGCCTTCTTGACGAGTTCTTCTGAGCGGGACTCTGGGGTTCGAAATG
ACCGACCAAGCGACGCCCAACCTGCCATCACGAGATTTCGATTCCACCGCCGCCTTCTATGAAAGGTTGG
GCTTCGGAATCGTTTTCCGGGACGCCGGCTGGATGATCCTCCAGCGCGGGGATCTCATGCTGGAGTTCTT
CGCCCACCCCAACTTGTTTATTGCAGCTTATAATGGTTACAAATAAAGCAATAGCATCACAAATTTCACA
AATAAAGCATTTTTTTCACTGCATTCTAGTTGTGGTTTGTCCAAACTCATCAATGTATCTTATCATGTCT
GTATACCGTCGACCTCTAGCTAGAGCTTGGCGTAATCATGGTCATAGCTGTTTCCTGTGTGAAATTGTTA
TCCGCTCACAATTCCACACAACATACGAGCCGGAAGCATAAAGTGTAAAGCCTGGGGTGCCTAATGAGTG
AGCTAACTCACATTAATTGCGTTGCGCTCACTGCCCGCTTTCCAGTCGGGAAACCTGTCGTGCCAGCTGC
ATTAATGAATCGGCCAACGCGCGGGGAGAGGCGGTTTGCGTATTGGGCGCTCTTCCGCTTCCTCGCTCAC
TGACTCGCTGCGCTCGGTCGTTCGGCTGCGGCGAGCGGTATCAGCTCACTCAAAGGCGGTAATACGGTTA
TCCACAGAATCAGGGGATAACGCAGGAAAGAACATGTGAGCAAAAGGCCAGCAAAAGGCCAGGAACCGTA
AAAAGGCCGCGTTGCTGGCGTTTTTCCATAGGCTCCGCCCCCCTGACGAGCATCACAAAAATCGACGCTC
AAGTCAGAGGTGGCGAAACCCGACAGGACTATAAAGATACCAGGCGTTTCCCCCTGGAAGCTCCCTCGTG
CGCTCTCCTGTTCCGACCCTGCCGCTTACCGGATACCTGTCCGCCTTTCTCCCTTCGGGAAGCGTGGCGC
TTTCTCATAGCTCACGCTGTAGGTATCTCAGTTCGGTGTAGGTCGTTCGCTCCAAGCTGGGCTGTGTGCA
CGAACCCCCCGTTCAGCCCGACCGCTGCGCCTTATCCGGTAACTATCGTCTTGAGTCCAACCCGGTAAGA
CACGACTTATCGCCACTGGCAGCAGCCACTGGTAACAGGATTAGCAGAGCGAGGTATGTAGGCGGTGCTA
CAGAGTTCTTGAAGTGGTGGCCTAACTACGGCTACACTAGAAGAACAGTATTTGGTATCTGCGCTCTGCT
GAAGCCAGTTACCTTCGGAAAAAGAGTTGGTAGCTCTTGATCCGGCAAACAAACCACCGCTGGTAGCGGT
TTTTTTGTTTGCAAGCAGCAGATTACGCGCAGAAAAAAAGGATCTCAAGAAGATCCTTTGATCTTTTCTA
CGGGGTCTGACGCTCAGTGGAACGAAAACTCACGTTAAGGGATTTTGGTCATGAGATTATCAAAAAGGAT
CTTCACCTAGATCCTTTTAAATTAAAAATGAAGTTTTAAATCAATCTAAAGTATATATGAGTAAACTTGG
TCTGACAGTTACCAATGCTTAATCAGTGAGGCACCTATCTCAGCGATCTGTCTATTTCGTTCATCCATAG
TTGCCTGACTCCCCGTCGTGTAGATAACTACGATACGGGAGGGCTTACCATCTGGCCCCAGTGCTGCAAT
GATACCGCGAGACCCACGCTCACCGGCTCCAGATTTATCAGCAATAAACCAGCCAGCCGGAAGGGCCGAG
CGCAGAAGTGGTCCTGCAACTTTATCCGCCTCCATCCAGTCTATTAATTGTTGCCGGGAAGCTAGAGTAA
GTAGTTCGCCAGTTAATAGTTTGCGCAACGTTGTTGCCATTGCTACAGGCATCGTGGTGTCACGCTCGTC
GTTTGGTATGGCTTCATTCAGCTCCGGTTCCCAACGATCAAGGCGAGTTACATGATCCCCCATGTTGTGC
AAAAAAGCGGTTAGCTCCTTCGGTCCTCCGATCGTTGTCAGAAGTAAGTTGGCCGCAGTGTTATCACTCA
TGGTTATGGCAGCACTGCATAATTCTCTTACTGTCATGCCATCCGTAAGATGCTTTTCTGTGACTGGTGA
GTACTCAACCAAGTCATTCTGAGAATAGTGTATGCGGCGACCGAGTTGCTCTTGCCCGGCGTCAATACGG
GATAATACCGCGCCACATAGCAGAACTTTAAAAGTGCTCATCATTGGAAAACGTTCTTCGGGGCGAAAAC
TCTCAAGGATCTTACCGCTGTTGAGATCCAGTTCGATGTAACCCACTCGTGCACCCAACTGATCTTCAGC
ATCTTTTACTTTCACCAGCGTTTCTGGGTGAGCAAAAACAGGAAGGCAAAATGCCGCAAAAAAGGGAATA
AGGGCGACACGGAAATGTTGAATACTCATACTCTTCCTTTTTCAATATTATTGAAGCATTTATCAGGGTT
ATTGTCTCATGAGCGGATACATATTTGAATGTATTTAGAAAAATAAACAAATAGGGGTTCCGCGCACATT
TCCCCGAAAAGTGCCACCTGACGTC
