>Addgene plasmid #13103 | pc3XB-ZF4 | addgene partial sequence | sequence record 19487 | CMV-F 5'-CGCAAATGGGCGGTAGGCGTG-3'
AGCTCTCTGGCTACTAGAGAACCCACTGCTTACTGGCTTATCGAAATTAATACGACTCACTATAGGGAGA
CCCAAGCTGGCTAGCGTTTAAACGGGCCCTCTAGACCCGGGGAGAAGCCGCATATTTGCCACATCCAAGG
CTGTGGGAAGGTGTACGGCCAGAGCAGCAACCTGGCACGTCACTTGCGCTGGCATACCGGTGGATCCTCT
GCACAGTAGTAAGCTTAAGTTTAAACCGCTGATCAGCCTCGACTGTGCCTTCTAGTTGCCAGCCATCTGT
TGTTTGCCCCTCCCCCGTGCCTTCCTTGACCCTGGAAGGTGCCACTCCCACTGTCCTTTCCTAATAAAAT
GAGGAAATTGCATCGCATTGTCTGAGTAGGTGTCATTCTATTCTGGGGGGTGGGGTGGGGCAGGACAGCA
AGGGGGAGGATTGGGAAGACAATAACAGGCATGCTGGGGATGCGGTGGGCTCTATGGCTTCTGAAGCGGA
AAGAACCAGCTGGGGCTCTAGGGGGTATCCC
